Addgene plasmid #84634: pcDNA3-JNKsub(TA)DD-YPet-NES
Purpose: Encodes negative-control C-terminal (substrate) fragment of bimolecular JNK activity reporter (bimJNKAR); cytosol targeted; use in conjunction with pcDNA3-Cerulean-FHA1-NES
Depositing lab: Jin Zhang. Depositing organization: University of California, San Diego (UCSD). Publication: Visualization of Compartmentalized Kinase Activity Dynamics Using Adaptable BimKARs. Depry C, Mehta S, Li R, Zhang J. Chem Biol. 2015 Nov 19;22(11):1470-9. doi: 10.1016/j.chembiol.2015.10.004. Epub 2015 Nov 5. PubMed 26548610.
Backbone
  Vector backbone: pcDNA3
  Backbone manufacturer: Invitrogen
  Backbone size w/o insert (bp): 5500
  Total vector size (bp): 6315
  Vector type: Mammalian Expression
  Selectable markers: Neomycin (select with G418)
Growth in bacteria
  Bacterial resistance: Ampicillin, 100 μg/mL
  Growth temperature: 37°C
  Growth strain: DH5alpha
  Copy number: High Copy
Gene/Insert
  Gene/Insert name: JNKsub(TA)DD-YPet-NES (alt name: bimJNKAR(TA)-C)
  Species: Synthetic
  Insert size (bp): 843
  Mutation: Target Thr residue in substrate domain mutated to Ala.
  Promoter: CMV
  Tag / fusion protein: YPet (C terminal on insert); Nuclear export signal (NES) (C terminal on insert); 6xHis (N terminal on backbone); T7 tag (gene 10 leader) (N terminal on backbone); Xpress (TM) tag (N terminal on backbone)
  Cloning method: Restriction Enzyme; 5′ cloning site BamHI (not destroyed); 3′ cloning site EcoRI (not destroyed)
  Sequencing primers: 5′ T7 forward; 3′ BGH reverse
Terms and licenses: Academic/Nonprofit Terms; Industry Terms: Not Available to Industry
How to cite: pcDNA3-JNKsub(TA)DD-YPet-NES was a gift from Jin Zhang (Addgene plasmid # 84634 ; http://n2t.net/addgene:84634 ; RRID:Addgene_84634)
