[The description below was written by a language model from this plasmid's Addgene catalogue record and pLannotate feature annotations shown in this document.]
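Description:
pcDNA3-JNKsub(TA)DD-YPet-NES is a mammalian expression plasmid built on the pcDNA3 backbone, about 6.3 kb in total. It is propagated in E. coli through a high-copy ColE1/pUC-type origin with ampicillin resistance (AmpR). An SV40 promoter-driven neo cassette with an SV40 poly(A) signal allows G418 selection of transfected mammalian cells. The backbone also carries an f1 origin, and T7 and SP6 phage promoters flank the cloning region.

The synthetic insert of roughly 840 bp sits between BamHI and EcoRI sites. It is transcribed from the CMV immediate-early enhancer/promoter and terminated by the bGH polyadenylation signal. The open reading frame begins with vector-derived 6xHis, T7 gene 10 leader and Xpress epitope tags. Next comes a short JNK substrate segment, which the annotation matches to a fragment of human JDP2, followed by the yellow fluorescent protein YPet and a C-terminal HIV Rev-type nuclear export signal that confines the protein to the cytosol. The "DD" in the name presumably denotes a docking domain, though the record does not define it.

This protein is the C-terminal, substrate-bearing half of the bimolecular JNK activity reporter bimJNKAR. It is meant to be co-expressed with the partner construct pcDNA3-Cerulean-FHA1-NES. In such designs, phosphorylation of the substrate threonine lets the FHA1 phosphoamino-acid-binding domain bind it, bringing Cerulean and YPet together and generating a FRET signal. Here the target threonine is mutated to alanine, so the substrate cannot be phosphorylated. The construct therefore serves as a non-responsive negative control for cytosolic JNK activity imaging.

A few short annotation hits (capTEV, HIV-1 LTR, ble and lacI fragments) appear to be partial matches to tag or backbone sequence rather than functional elements.
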