Features (pLannotate 1.2.2; 26 found; start..end, strand, type, name):
      1..21      +  CDS            capTEV™ (fragment): composite tag for in vivo biotinylation, TEV protease cleavage, and 6xHis tagging
     22..54      +  CDS            T7 tag (gene 10 leader): leader peptide from bacteriophage T7 gene 10 promotes efficient translation in E. coli
     58..81      +  CDS            Xpress™ tag: Xpress™ epitope tag, including an enterokinase recognition and cleavage site
     94..153     +  CDS            JDP2 (fragment): JDP2_HUMAN - Experimental evidence at protein level: Swiss-Prot protein existence level 1. Component of the AP-1 transcription factor that represses transactivation mediated by the Jun family of proteins. Involved in a variety of transcriptional responses associated with AP-1 such as UV- induced apoptosis, cell differentiation, tumorigenesis and antitumogeneris. Can also function as a repressor by recruiting histone deacetylase 3/HDAC3 to the promoter region of JUN. May control transcription via direct regulation of the modification of histones and the assembly of chromatin. From Homo sapiens
    178..894     +  CDS            YPet: YPet is a basic (constitutively fluorescent) yellow fluorescent protein published in 2005, derived from Aequorea victoria. It has moderate acid sensitivity.
    901..927     +  CDS            NES: nuclear export signal from the HIV Rev protein (Fischer et al., 1995)
    946..964     -  promoter       SP6 promoter: promoter for bacteriophage SP6 RNA polymerase
    990..1214    +  polyA_signal   bGH poly(A) signal: bovine growth hormone polyadenylation signal
   1218..1239    +  promoter       SV40 promoter (fragment): SV40 enhancer and early promoter
   1260..1688    +  rep_origin     f1 ori (sequence partly withheld): f1 bacteriophage origin of replication; arrow indicates direction of (+) strand synthesis
   1702..2031    +  promoter       SV40 promoter: SV40 enhancer and early promoter
   2098..2889    +  CDS            neo: KKA2_KLEPN - Also known as kan, nptII. Experimental evidence at protein level: Swiss-Prot protein existence level 1. Resistance to kanamycin, neomycin, paromomycin, ribostamycin, butirosin and gentamicin B. From Klebsiella pneumoniae.
   2913..3071    +  CDS            ble (fragment): BLE_KLEPN - Experimental evidence at protein level: Swiss-Prot protein existence level 1. Binding protein with a strong affinity to the bleomycin family of antibiotics. Binds to CL990; an antimitotic-antibiotic compound. From Klebsiella pneumoniae.
   3066..3187    +  polyA_signal   SV40 poly(A) signal: SV40 polyadenylation signal
   3260..3276    -  protein_bind   lac operator: The lac repressor binds to the lac operator to inhibit transcription in E. coli. This inhibition can be relieved by adding lactose or isopropyl-β-D-thiogalactopyranoside (IPTG). lac repressor encoded by lacI
   3284..3314    -  promoter       lac promoter: promoter for the E. coli lac operon
   3329..3350    -  protein_bind   CAP binding site: CAP binding activates transcription in the presence of cAMP. E. coli catabolite activator protein
   3363..3455    -  CDS            lacI (fragment): lac repressor; lacI; The lac repressor binds to the lac operator to inhibit transcription in E. coli. This inhibition can be relieved by adding lactose or isopropyl-β-D-thiogalactopyranoside (IPTG).
   3638..4226    -  rep_origin     ori: high-copy-number ColE1/pMB1/pBR322/pUC origin of replication
   4397..5257    -  CDS            AmpR: β-lactamase; bla; confers resistance to ampicillin, carbenicillin, and related antibiotics
   5258..5362    -  promoter       AmpR promoter: bla
   5421..5473    -  misc_feature   bom (fragment): basis of mobility region from pBR322
   5628..6007    +  enhancer       CMV enhancer: human cytomegalovirus immediate early enhancer
   6008..6211    +  promoter       CMV promoter: human cytomegalovirus (CMV) immediate early promoter
   6207..6240    +  LTR            5' LTR (truncated) (fragment): truncated 5' long terminal repeat (LTR) from HIV-1
   6256..6274    +  promoter       T7 promoter: promoter for bacteriophage T7 RNA polymerase
>Addgene plasmid #84634 | pcDNA3-JNKsub(TA)DD-YPet-NES | addgene full sequence | sequence record 176198 | Addgene NGS Result
CATCATCATCATCATCATGGTATGGCTAGCATGACTGGTGGACAGCAAATGGGTCGGGATCTGTACGACG
ATGACGATAAGGATCCCATGGTCGACAGTGTCAAGGCCCCCGAGGATGAAGGCAACCCACTGCTCGAGCA
GCTCGAGAAGAAGGGCGGCACCGGCGGCAGCGAGCTCATGGTGAGCAAAGGCGAAGAGCTGTTCACCGGC
GTGGTGCCCATCCTGGTGGAGCTGGACGGCGACGTGAACGGCCACAAGTTCAGCGTGAGCGGCGAGGGCG
AGGGCGACGCCACCTACGGCAAGCTGACCCTGAAGCTGCTGTGCACCACCGGCAAGCTGCCCGTGCCCTG
GCCCACCCTGGTGACCACCCTGGGCTACGGCGTGCAGTGCTTCGCCCGGTACCCCGACCACATGAAGCAG
CACGACTTCTTCAAGAGCGCCATGCCCGAGGGCTACGTGCAGGAGCGGACCATCTTCTTCAAGGACGACG
GCAACTACAAGACCCGGGCCGAGGTGAAGTTCGAGGGCGACACCCTGGTGAACCGGATCGAGCTGAAGGG
CATCGACTTCAAGGAGGACAGCAACATCCTGGGCCACAAGCTGGAGTACAACTACAACAGCCACAACGTG
TACATCACCGCCGACAAGCAGAAGAACGGCATCAAGGCCAACTTCAAGATCCGGCACAACATCGAGGACG
GCGGCGTGCAGCTGGCCGACCACTACCAGCAGAACACCCCCATCGGCGACGGCCCCGTGCTGCTGCCCGA
TAACCACTACCTGAGCTACCAGAGCGCCCTGTTCAAGGACCCCAACGAGAAGCGGGACCACATGGTGCTG
CTGGAGTTCCTGACCGCCGCCGGCATCACCGAGGGTATGAATGAATTGTACAAAGAATTCCTGCCCCCCC
TGGAGCGCCTGACCCTGTAATCTAGAGGGCCCTATTCTATAGTGTCACCTAAATGCTAGAGCTCGCTGAT
CAGCCTCGACTGTGCCTTCTAGTTGCCAGCCATCTGTTGTTTGCCCCTCCCCCGTGCCTTCCTTGACCCT
GGAAGGTGCCACTCCCACTGTCCTTTCCTAATAAAATGAGGAAATTGCATCGCATTGTCTGAGTAGGTGT
CATTCTATTCTGGGGGGTGGGGTGGGGCAGGACAGCAAGGGGGAGGATTGGGAAGACAATAGCAGGCATG
CTGGGGATGCGGTGGGCTCTATGGCTTCTGAGGCGGAAAGAACCAGCTGGGGCTCTAGGGGGTATCCCC
[124 nt withheld, positions 1260-1383]
C
[91 nt withheld, positions 1385-1475]
A
[49 nt withheld, positions 1477-1525]
CCTTTGACGTTGGAGTCCACGTTCTTT
[37 nt withheld, positions 1553-1589]
ACCCTATCTCGGTCTATTCTTTTGATTTATAAGGGATTTTGCCGATTTCGGCCTATTGGTTAAAAAATGA
GCTGATTTAACAAAAATTTAACGCGAATTAATTCTGTGGAATGTGTGTCAGTTAGGGTGTGGAAAGTCCC
CAGGCTCCCCAGCAGGCAGAAGTATGCAAAGCATGCATCTCAATTAGTCAGCAACCAGGTGTGGAAAGTC
CCCAGGCTCCCCAGCAGGCAGAAGTATGCAAAGCATGCATCTCAATTAGTCAGCAACCATAGTCCCGCCC
CTAACTCCGCCCATCCCGCCCCTAACTCCGCCCAGTTCCGCCCATTCTCCGCCCCATGGCTGACTAATTT
TTTTTATTTATGCAGAGGCCGAGGCCGCCTCTGCCTCTGAGCTATTCCAGAAGTAGTGAGGAGGCTTTTT
TGGAGGCCTAGGCTTTTGCAAAAAGCTCCCGGGAGCTTGTATATCCATTTTCGGATCTGATCAAGAGACA
GGATGAGGATCGTTTCGCATGATTGAACAAGATGGATTGCACGCAGGTTCTCCGGCCGCTTGGGTGGAGA
GGCTATTCGGCTATGACTGGGCACAACAGACAATCGGCTGCTCTGATGCCGCCGTGTTCCGGCTGTCAGC
GCAGGGGCGCCCGGTTCTTTTTGTCAAGACCGACCTGTCCGGTGCCCTGAATGAACTGCAGGACGAGGCA
GCGCGGCTATCGTGGCTGGCCACGACGGGCGTTCCTTGCGCAGCTGTGCTCGACGTTGTCACTGAAGCGG
GAAGGGACTGGCTGCTATTGGGCGAAGTGCCGGGGCAGGATCTCCTGTCATCTCACCTTGCTCCTGCCGA
GAAAGTATCCATCATGGCTGATGCAATGCGGCGGCTGCATACGCTTGATCCGGCTACCTGCCCATTCGAC
CACCAAGCGAAACATCGCATCGAGCGAGCACGTACTCGGATGGAAGCCGGTCTTGTCGATCAGGATGATC
TGGACGAAGAGCATCAGGGGCTCGCGCCAGCCGAACTGTTCGCCAGGCTCAAGGCGCGCATGCCCGACGG
CGAGGATCTCGTCGTGACCCATGGCGATGCCTGCTTGCCGAATATCATGGTGGAAAATGGCCGCTTTTCT
GGATTCATCGACTGTGGCCGGCTGGGTGTGGCGGACCGCTATCAGGACATAGCGTTGGCTACCCGTGATA
TTGCTGAAGAGCTTGGCGGCGAATGGGCTGACCGCTTCCTCGTGCTTTACGGTATCGCCGCTCCCGATTC
GCAGCGCATCGCCTTCTATCGCCTTCTTGACGAGTTCTTCTGAGCGGGACTCTGGGGTTCGAAATGACCG
ACCAAGCGACGCCCAACCTGCCATCACGAGATTTCGATTCCACCGCCGCCTTCTATGAAAGGTTGGGCTT
CGGAATCGTTTTCCGGGACGCCGGCTGGATGATCCTCCAGCGCGGGGATCTCATGCTGGAGTTCTTCGCC
CACCCCAACTTGTTTATTGCAGCTTATAATGGTTACAAATAAAGCAATAGCATCACAAATTTCACAAATA
AAGCATTTTTTTCACTGCATTCTAGTTGTGGTTTGTCCAAACTCATCAATGTATCTTATCATGTCTGTAT
ACCGTCGACCTCTAGCTAGAGCTTGGCGTAATCATGGTCATAGCTGTTTCCTGTGTGAAATTGTTATCCG
CTCACAATTCCACACAACATACGAGCCGGAAGCATAAAGTGTAAAGCCTGGGGTGCCTAATGAGTGAGCT
AACTCACATTAATTGCGTTGCGCTCACTGCCCGCTTTCCAGTCGGGAAACCTGTCGTGCCAGCTGCATTA
ATGAATCGGCCAACGCGCGGGGAGAGGCGGTTTGCGTATTGGGCGCTCTTCCGCTTCCTCGCTCACTGAC
TCGCTGCGCTCGGTCGTTCGGCTGCGGCGAGCGGTATCAGCTCACTCAAAGGCGGTAATACGGTTATCCA
CAGAATCAGGGGATAACGCAGGAAAGAACATGTGAGCAAAAGGCCAGCAAAAGGCCAGGAACCGTAAAAA
GGCCGCGTTGCTGGCGTTTTTCCATAGGCTCCGCCCCCCTGACGAGCATCACAAAAATCGACGCTCAAGT
CAGAGGTGGCGAAACCCGACAGGACTATAAAGATACCAGGCGTTTCCCCCTGGAAGCTCCCTCGTGCGCT
CTCCTGTTCCGACCCTGCCGCTTACCGGATACCTGTCCGCCTTTCTCCCTTCGGGAAGCGTGGCGCTTTC
TCATAGCTCACGCTGTAGGTATCTCAGTTCGGTGTAGGTCGTTCGCTCCAAGCTGGGCTGTGTGCACGAA
CCCCCCGTTCAGCCCGACCGCTGCGCCTTATCCGGTAACTATCGTCTTGAGTCCAACCCGGTAAGACACG
ACTTATCGCCACTGGCAGCAGCCACTGGTAACAGGATTAGCAGAGCGAGGTATGTAGGCGGTGCTACAGA
GTTCTTGAAGTGGTGGCCTAACTACGGCTACACTAGAAGAACAGTATTTGGTATCTGCGCTCTGCTGAAG
CCAGTTACCTTCGGAAAAAGAGTTGGTAGCTCTTGATCCGGCAAACAAACCACCGCTGGTAGCGGTGGTT
TTTTTGTTTGCAAGCAGCAGATTACGCGCAGAAAAAAAGGATCTCAAGAAGATCCTTTGATCTTTTCTAC
GGGGTCTGACGCTCAGTGGAACGAAAACTCACGTTAAGGGATTTTGGTCATGAGATTATCAAAAAGGATC
TTCACCTAGATCCTTTTAAATTAAAAATGAAGTTTTAAATCAATCTAAAGTATATATGAGTAAACTTGGT
CTGACAGTTACCAATGCTTAATCAGTGAGGCACCTATCTCAGCGATCTGTCTATTTCGTTCATCCATAGT
TGCCTGACTCCCCGTCGTGTAGATAACTACGATACGGGAGGGCTTACCATCTGGCCCCAGTGCTGCAATG
ATACCGCGAGACCCACGCTCACCGGCTCCAGATTTATCAGCAATAAACCAGCCAGCCGGAAGGGCCGAGC
GCAGAAGTGGTCCTGCAACTTTATCCGCCTCCATCCAGTCTATTAATTGTTGCCGGGAAGCTAGAGTAAG
TAGTTCGCCAGTTAATAGTTTGCGCAACGTTGTTGCCATTGCTACAGGCATCGTGGTGTCACGCTCGTCG
TTTGGTATGGCTTCATTCAGCTCCGGTTCCCAACGATCAAGGCGAGTTACATGATCCCCCATGTTGTGCA
AAAAAGCGGTTAGCTCCTTCGGTCCTCCGATCGTTGTCAGAAGTAAGTTGGCCGCAGTGTTATCACTCAT
GGTTATGGCAGCACTGCATAATTCTCTTACTGTCATGCCATCCGTAAGATGCTTTTCTGTGACTGGTGAG
TACTCAACCAAGTCATTCTGAGAATAGTGTATGCGGCGACCGAGTTGCTCTTGCCCGGCGTCAATACGGG
ATAATACCGCGCCACATAGCAGAACTTTAAAAGTGCTCATCATTGGAAAACGTTCTTCGGGGCGAAAACT
CTCAAGGATCTTACCGCTGTTGAGATCCAGTTCGATGTAACCCACTCGTGCACCCAACTGATCTTCAGCA
TCTTTTACTTTCACCAGCGTTTCTGGGTGAGCAAAAACAGGAAGGCAAAATGCCGCAAAAAAGGGAATAA
GGGCGACACGGAAATGTTGAATACTCATACTCTTCCTTTTTCAATATTATTGAAGCATTTATCAGGGTTA
TTGTCTCATGAGCGGATACATATTTGAATGTATTTAGAAAAATAAACAAATAGGGGTTCCGCGCACATTT
CCCCGAAAAGTGCCACCTGACGTCGACGGATCGGGAGATCTCCCGATCCCCTATGGTGCACTCTCAGTAC
AATCTGCTCTGATGCCGCATAGTTAAGCCAGTATCTGCTCCCTGCTTGTGTGTTGGAGGTCGCTGAGTAG
TGCGCGAGCAAAATTTAAGCTACAACAAGGCAAGGCTTGACCGACAATTGCATGAAGAATCTGCTTAGGG
TTAGGCGTTTTGCGCTGCTTCGCGATGTACGGGCCAGATATACGCGTTGACATTGATTATTGACTAGTTA
TTAATAGTAATCAATTACGGGGTCATTAGTTCATAGCCCATATATGGAGTTCCGCGTTACATAACTTACG
GTAAATGGCCCGCCTGGCTGACCGCCCAACGACCCCCGCCCATTGACGTCAATAATGACGTATGTTCCCA
TAGTAACGCCAATAGGGACTTTCCATTGACGTCAATGGGTGGAGTATTTACGGTAAACTGCCCACTTGGC
AGTACATCAAGTGTATCATATGCCAAGTACGCCCCCTATTGACGTCAATGACGGTAAATGGCCCGCCTGG
CATTATGCCCAGTACATGACCTTATGGGACTTTCCTACTTGGCAGTACATCTACGTATTAGTCATCGCTA
TTACCATGGTGATGCGGTTTTGGCAGTACATCAATGGGCGTGGATAGCGGTTTGACTCACGGGGATTTCC
AAGTCTCCACCCCATTGACGTCAATGGGAGTTTGTTTTGGCACCAAAATCAACGGGACTTTCCAAAATGT
CGTAACAACTCCGCCCCATTGACGCAAATGGGCGGTAGGCGTGTACGGTGGGAGGTCTATATAAGCAGAG
CTCTCTGGCTAACTAGAGAACCCACTGCTTACTGGCTTATCGAAATTAATACGACTCACTATAGGGAGAC
CCAAGCTTGCGGCCGCCACCATGGTGCGGGGTTCT
